>Addgene plasmid #148035 | pAc5.1B-EGFP-DmPAN2-del358-467-dsRNAres_Y | depositor full sequence | sequence record 290482 | Full Sequence
CTTCAAGGAATTAATTCTATATTCTAAAAACACAAATGATACTTCTAAAAAAAATCATGAATGGCATCAA
CTCTGAATCAAATCTTTGCAGATGCACCTACTTCTCATTTCCACTGTCACATCATTTTTCCAGATCTCGC
TGCCTGTTATGTGGCCCACAAACCAAGACACGTTTTATGGCCATTAAAGCTGGCTGATCGTCGCCAAACA
CCAAATACATATCAATATGTACATTCGAGAAAGAAGCGATCAAAGAAGCGTCTTCGGGCGAGTAGGAGAA
TGCGGAGGAGAAGGAGAACGAGCTGATCTAGTATCTCTCCACAATCCAATGCCAACTGACCAACTGGCCA
TATTCGGAGCAATTTGAAGCCAATTTCCATCGCCTGGCGATCGCTCCATTCTTGGCTATATGTTTTTCAC
CGTTCCCGGGGCCATTTTCAAAGACTCGTCGGTAAGATAAGATTGTGTCACTCGCTGTCTCTCTTCATTT
GTCGAAGAATGCTGAGGAATTTCGCGATGACGTCGGCGAGTATTTTGAAGAATGAGAATAATTTGTATTT
ATACGAAAATCAGTTAGTGGAATTTTCTACAAAAACATGTTATCTATAGATAATTTTGTTGCAAAATATG
TTGACTATGACAAAGATTGTATGTATATACCTTTAATGTATTCTCATTTTCTTATGTATTTATAATGGCA
ATGATGATACTGATGATATTTTAAGATGATGCCAGACCACAGGCTGATTTCTGCGTCTTTTGCCGAACGC
AGTGCATGTGCGGTTGTTGTTTTTTGGAATAGTTTCAATTTTCGGACTGTCCGCTTTGATTTCAGTTTCT
TGGCTTATTCAAAAAGCAAAGTAAAGCCAAAAAAGCGAGATGGCAATACCAAATGCGGCAAAACGGTAGT
GGAAGGAAAGGGGTGCGGGGCAGCGGAAGGAAGGGTGGGGCGGGGCGTGGCGGGGTCTGTGGCTGGGCGC
GACGTCACCGACGTTGGAGCCACTCCTTTGACCATGTGTGCGTGTGTGTATTATTCGTGTCTCGCCACTC
GCCGGTTGTTTTTTTCTTTTTATCTCGCTCTCTCTAGCGCCATCTCGTACGCATGCTCAACGCACCGCAT
GTTGCCGTGTCCTTTATGCGTCATTTTGGCTCGAAATAGGCAATTATTTAAACAAAGATTAGTCAACGAA
AACGCTAAAATAAATAAGTCTACAATATGGTTACTTATTGCCATGTGTGTGCAGCCAACGATAGCAACAA
AAGCAACAACACAGTGGCTTTCCCTCTTTCACTTTTTGTTTGCAAGCGCGTGCGAGCAAGACGGCACGAC
CGGCAAACGCAATTACGCTGACAAAGAGCAGACGAAGTTTTGGCCGAAAAACATCAAGGCGCCTGATACG
AATGCATTTGCAATAACAATTGCGATATTTAATATTGTTTATGAAGCTGTTTGACTTCAAAACACACAAA
AAAAAAAATAAAACAAATTATTTGAAAGAGAATTAGGAATCGGACAGCTTATCGTTACGGGCTAACAGCA
CACCGAGACGAAATAGCTTACCTGACGTCACAGCCTCTGGAAGAACTGCCGCCAAGCAGAGAGAGAGAGA
AAAAGAGGGAGAGCAGCTTAGACCGCATGTGCTTGTGTGTGAGGCGTCTCTCTCTTCGTCTCCTGTTTGC
GCAAACGCATAGACTGCACTGAGAAAATCGATTACCTATTTTTTATGAATGAATATTTGCACTATTACTA
TTCAAAACTATTAAGATAGCAATCACATTCAATAGCCAAATACTATACCACCTGAGCGATGCAACGAAAT
GATCAATTTGAGCAAAAATGCTGCATATTTAGGACGGCATCATTATAGAAATGCTTCTTGCTGTGTACTT
TTCTCTCGTCTGGCAGCTGTTTCGCCGTTATTGTTAAAACCGGCTTAAGTTAGGTGTGTTTTCTACGACT
AGTGATGCCCCTACTAGAAGATGTGTGTTGCACAAATGTCCCTGAATAACCAATTTGAAGTGCAGATAGC
AGTAAACGTAAGCTAATATGAATATTATTTAACTGTAATGTTTTAATATCGCTGGACATTACTAATAAAC
CCACTATAAACACATGTACATATGTATGTTTTGGCATACAATGAGTAGTTGGGGAAAAAATGTGTAAAAG
CACCGTGACCATCACAGCATAAAGATAACCAGCTGAAGTATCGAATATGAGTAACCCCCAAATTGAATCA
CATGCCGCAACTGATAGGACCCATGGAAGTACACTCTTCATGGCGATATACAAGACACACACAAGCACGA
ACACCCAGTTGCGGAGGAAATTCTCCGTAAATGAAAACCCAATCGGCGAACAATTCATACCCATATATGG
TAAAAGTTTTGAACGCGACTTGAGAGCGGAGAGCATTGCGGCTGATAAGGTTTTAGCGCTAAGCGGGCTT
TATAAAACGGGCTGCGGGACCAGTTTTCATATCACTACCGTTTGAGTTCTTGTGCTGTGTGGATACTCCT
CCCGACACAAAGCCGCTCCATCAGCCAGCAGTCGTCTAATCCAGAGACCCCGGATCGGGGTACCAACATG
GTGAGCAAGGGCGAGGAGCTGTTCACCGGGGTGGTGCCCATCCTGGTCGAGCTGGACGGCGACGTAAACG
GCCACAAGTTCAGCGTGTCCGGCGAGGGCGAGGGCGATGCCACCTACGGCAAGCTGACCCTGAAGTTCAT
CTGCACCACCGGCAAGCTGCCCGTGCCCTGGCCCACCCTCGTGACCACCCTGACCTACGGCGTGCAGTGC
TTCAGCCGCTACCCCGACCACATGAAGCAGCACGACTTCTTCAAGTCCGCCATGCCCGAAGGCTACGTCC
AGGAGCGCACCATCTTCTTCAAGGACGACGGCAACTACAAGACCCGCGCCGAGGTGAAGTTCGAGGGCGA
CACCCTGGTGAACCGCATCGAGCTGAAGGGCATCGACTTCAAGGAGGACGGCAACATCCTGGGGCACAAG
CTGGAGTACAACTACAACAGCCACAACGTCTATATCATGGCCGACAAGCAGAAGAACGGCATCAAGGTGA
ACTTCAAGATCCGCCACAACATCGAGGACGGCAGCGTGCAGCTCGCCGACCACTACCAGCAGAACACCCC
CATCGGCGACGGCCCCGTGCTGCTGCCCGACAACCACTACCTGAGCACCCAGTCCGCCCTGAGCAAAGAC
CCCAACGAGAAGCGCGATCACATGGTCCTGCTGGAGTTCGTGACCGCCGCCGGGATCACTCTCGGCATGG
ACGAGCTGTACAAGCCAAGCTTGAATTCTGCAGATATCATGGACTATGTCTACTGTGGAACGGATCCGAT
TGGAGCTAGCGAGGATATCCTGTCCGTGTACGATGCCGGCAGTGCCCCCGGCAATGGTCATTTCAGCCCG
TCCTTTAACGGCTTTAATATTGGAACGACGGACCCCGAGTACGTCGAACTGGTCCCGGTCCTGGCTGATG
GAGGTGAACATTTTGGAGTGAGCTCCGTCGCCTTTGATGATTATGAGGAATTGTTGTGGATGGGAAATCA
AGGAGGACATGTGACCAGCTATTATACCAATAGCATGCAAAAATATACCAGCTTCCAAGTGCATGCTACG
GATATCGTCCGTGATATTAGCACGTTGGATAGCGGCGTCTTGGCCCTGACCCAAACGAGCTTGCGCCACC
AAATTCGTCGCGGCTTGCCGAAATTCACGTTTAAGAGCAATAATATGAAAGAAATGGTCTCCATGTTGCA
ACTGTCGCCCCACCGCTTGGTGATGGCTGGCTTGCAAGATGAACTGATTGATTTTGATTTGCGTACCCTG
AAAGAGACGCGTATTGAACACGTCGGCGCTGGAGGCTGTACCGTCTTGCGTAAAAACTCGCGCTACTTGT
TCGCTGGAGATCAATTGGGCACCGTTACCCTGCGTGATTTGAATTCCTTGTCCGTGCAACATACCATTAA
AACCCATACGAATATTCTGAGCGATTTTTCCGTGCAAGGCAACTTGCTGATTAGTTGTGGCTACAGCGGA
AGGCAAAATAACCTGGCCATCGACCGCTTCCTAATGGTCTACGATCTGCGCATGCTGCGCCTGATCGCGC
CCATTCAAGTGATGATTGATCCGCAGATGTTGAAGTTCCTGCCATCGCTGACATCCCAACTGGCCGTCGT
GTCCAGCTACGGCCAGGTTCAGCTGGTGGACACTGTGGAGCTCAGCGAGCCGCGAGTATCCATGTACCAG
ATCAACACCAACGGCAGCCAGTGCCTCAGCTTCGACATTAGCTCCTCTTCACAGGCCATGGCATTTGGGG
ACCAGTCGGGCCACATCAACATGATTGCCGCTGTACAAACGCCTCAGCCGCAGTTCAATGCGGAGAACGG
TGTGAAAATCATTCCACGGCGGTATCGCAAAGTCGAGCTGAAGTACACGAAGCTGGGCACCCAGGACTTT
GACTTTGACCAGCATAATCAAACATGTTTCGCGGGGCTGGAGGCAACGCTACCGAACTCCTACTGCAATG
CTATGCTACAGATTTTGTATTTCACCGACGCGCTTCGCGTGAAGCTGCTGGAGCATTCGTGCATCAAGGA
GTTTTGCCTGTCCTGCGAACTAGGGTTCCTCTTCAACATGCTGGATAAAAGTACCGCTTCTTCACCTTGC
CAGGCCAGCAATTTCCTGCGATCTTTCCGCACTGTGCCAGAGGCCTCGGCACTGGGATTGATTCTCACCG
ACCGCTCATCGAACGTCAATCTAATATCGCTGATACAGAACTGGAACCGATTCATTTTGCATCAAATGCA
TTACGAAATATTCGATTCTAGCAAGAACGCATCCACCTACAGCGGATCTGTGCAAACATCAACGAACGCG
GAAAACGCGGGCTCTTCAGAAACAAGTGGCTCCTCGGACCTTTACGATTCCATAAGTGATGAGAACTCCA
AGGAGGACGATCGGGAACGCAGTAAGATCAACGCAGAAACTGACATCAGTAAGATCTTTGGGACCAAGCA
AATCTGTATAAACCGCTGCATCAAATGCCAAGAAGAGAAGATAAAGGAAAGCATTCTACTTGCCTGCAAT
TTGTCGTATCCCAACCACATCAAAGATAGTGATCAGTATTTCAACTTTGGCACCATTTTGAAGCGATCTC
TCAGCTCCGAGAAGAGTATTCAGGCCTTCTGCGAGAGATGTAAGAAGTTTTCGCCAACCAATCAGAGCGT
GAAGGTGACTTCGCTTCCGCAAATTCTGTCCATTAACTGTGGCCTCAACAACGAAAAAGACATTACCTTC
CTGAAGCGCCAGCTCAATCGCTGCAGCGAAAAGACGACTGTTGATGCGGCCGCTTCCTTGAGCACAAGCA
AGCCGTGTCGATATGGAGCCAACTGTTCGCGAAGTGACTGCCATTTCATGCATCCGGATCGAAAATCTCC
ATCGCACACAAGCCAACCGAATGCTGTCAACAATTCTCCCAATGGACGCCAAAAGTCCTGGTTTCCCCTT
ACATTTACTATGGGCATCAATGACCAAGGTGAGGTGCAGGTGCAAACTCAATCAGATGCAAGCAGTGGCA
AATCGGAACAGGAGGAGGAAACGGAAAAGCCACCAACAAAGGGCTTGGACAACAATCGGATGTACGCGCT
GCATGCCGTGGTGTGCCAAGTCGATGATGGTACCCAAAAGAACTTGGTATCGTTGATAAATGTGCAGCGG
CCATACCACACCATGAAACTGGCTGAATCTGCAGATGACCCTCAGAGTCAATGGTATATTTTTAATGATT
TTAGCATATCGCCCGTTTCGCCACAAGAATCGGTATGGTTCACATTGGATTGGAAAGTTCCTTGCATACT
CTTCTACAGACACGTAGAGGATGACTCTGAGTCTGCTAGTACTACTAGCTCGACCGTCACGGAAAGTGAA
GAAACCATTCCATCAGAGAGCAGCAGCGGCTCGCCAACAAATCTATCCAACCCTTTTCTAGAGGAAATTG
TGAGTCCTATGCTAGGCAACTTAAGTGCAGACGCCACGCTGCAGCCCCTGCAGTCAGATGAAATGCCGCA
GTCGGGTGATCTGGTCGCAATGGATGCCGAGTTCGTTACCCTAAATCCAGAGGAAAATGAGATTCGCCCG
GATGGCAAAACGGCGACCATTAAGCCATGCCACATGAGTGTGGCCCGGATTTCATGTATACGAGGACAAG
GCCCGGCTGAAGGAGTTCCATTCATGGACGATTACATATCCACCCAGGAGAAGGTCGTGGACTACCTAAC
TCAGTTCTCGGGAATCAAGCCTGGCGACTTGGACGCTAACTTCAGCAAAAAGCGACTGACTGCCTTGAAG
TACTCATACCAGAAATTAAAATACCTCGTTGACGTAGGAGTAATATTTGTCGGACATGGTCTGAAGAACG
ACTTTAGGGTCATAAACATCTATGTACCGTCGGAGCAGATAATAGATACGGTGCACCTGTTTCACATGCC
ACATCATCGCATGGTTTCCCTAAGATTTCTAGCCTGGCATTTCTTGGGTACTAAGATTCAGTCCGAGACG
CACGACTCCATCGAAGATGCACGGACCACTCTGCAGCTCTACAAGCACTATTTGAAGCTGCAGGAGGAGA
AGAAGTTTGCCAACGCTCTCAAGAATCTTTACGAACGCGGAAAGCAGCTGCAGTGGAAGGTTCCAGAGGA
CTGACCGCGGTTCGAAGGTAAGCCTATCCCTAACCCTCTCCTCGGTCTCGATTCTACGCGTACCGGTCAT
CATCACCATCACCATTGAGTTTAAACCCGCTGATCAGCCTCGACTGTGCCTTCTAAGGCCTGAGCTCGCT
GATCAGCCTCGATCGAGGATCCAGACATGATAAGATACATTGATGAGTTTGGACAAACCACAACTAGAAT
GCAGTGAAAAAAATGCTTTATTTGTGAAATTTGTGATGCTATTGCTTTATTTGTAACCATTATAAGCTGC
AATAAACAAGTTAACAACAACAATTGCATTCATTTTATGTTTCAGGTTCAGGGGGAGGTGTGGGAGGTTT
TTTAAAGCAAGTAAAACCTCTACAAATGTGGTATGGCTGATTATGATCAGTCGACCGATGCCCTTGAGAG
CCTTCAACCCAGTCAGCTCCTTCCGGTGGGCGCGGGGCATGACTATCGTCGCCGCACTTATGACTGTCTT
CTTTATCATGCAACTCGTAGGACAGGTGCCGGCAGCGCTCTGGGTCATTTTCGGCGAGGACCGCTTTCGC
TGGAGCGCGACGATGATCGGCCTGTCGCTTGCGGTATTCGGAATCTTGCACGCCCTCGCTCAAGCCTTCG
TCACTGGTCCCGCCACCAAACGTTTCGGCGAGAAGCAGGCCATTATCGCCGGCATGGCGGCCGACGCGCT
GGGCTACGTCTTGCTGGCGTTCGCGACGCGAGGCTGGATGGCCTTCCCCATTATGATTCTTCTCGCTTCC
GGCGGCATCGGGATGCCCGCGTTGCAGGCCATGCTGTCCAGGCAGGTAGATGACGACCATCAGGGACAGC
TTCAAGGATCGCTCGCGGCTCTTACCAGCCAGCAAAAGGCCAGGAACCGTAAAAAGGCCGCGTTGCTGGC
GTTTTTCCATAGGCTCCGCCCCCCTGACGAGCATCACAAAAATCGACGCTCAAGTCAGAGGTGGCGAAAC
CCGACAGGACTATAAAGATACCAGGCGTTTCCCCCTGGAAGCTCCCTCGTGCGCTCTCCTGTTCCGACCC
TGCCGCTTACCGGATACCTGTCCGCCTTTCTCCCTTCGGGAAGCGTGGCGCTTTCTCAATGCTCACGCTG
TAGGTATCTCAGTTCGGTGTAGGTCGTTCGCTCCAAGCTGGGCTGTGTGCACGAACCCCCCGTTCAGCCC
GACCGCTGCGCCTTATCCGGTAACTATCGTCTTGAGTCCAACCCGGTAAGACACGACTTATCGCCACTGG
CAGCAGCCACTGGTAACAGGATTAGCAGAGCGAGGTATGTAGGCGGTGCTACAGAGTTCTTGAAGTGGTG
GCCTAACTACGGCTACACTAGAAGGACAGTATTTGGTATCTGCGCTCTGCTGAAGCCAGTTACCTTCGGA
AAAAGAGTTGGTAGCTCTTGATCCGGCAAACAAACCACCGCTGGTAGCGGTGGTTTTTTTGTTTGCAAGC
AGCAGATTACGCGCAGAAAAAAAGGATCTCAAGAAGATCCTTTGATCTTTTCTACGGGGTCTGACGCTCA
GTGGAACGAAAACTCACGTTAAGGGATTTTGGTCATGAGATTATCAAAAAGGATCTTCACCTAGATCCTT
TTAAATTAAAAATGAAGTTTTAAATCAATCTAAAGTATATATGAGTAAACTTGGTCTGACAGTTACCAAT
GCTTAATCAGTGAGGCACCTATCTCAGCGATCTGTCTATTTCGTTCATCCATAGTTGCCTGACTCCCCGT
CGTGTAGATAACTACGATACGGGAGGGCTTACCATCTGGCCCCAGTGCTGCAATGATACCGCGAGACCCA
CGCTCACCGGCTCCAGATTTATCAGCAATAAACCAGCCAGCCGGAAGGGCCGAGCGCAGAAGTGGTCCTG
CAACTTTATCCGCCTCCATCCAGTCTATTAATTGTTGCCGGGAAGCTAGAGTAAGTAGTTCGCCAGTTAA
TAGTTTGCGCAACGTTGTTGCCATTGCTGCAGGCATCGTGGTGTCACGCTCGTCGTTTGGTATGGCTTCA
TTCAGCTCCGGTTCCCAACGATCAAGGCGAGTTACATGATCCCCCATGTTGTGCAAAAAAGCGGTTAGCT
CCTTCGGTCCTCCGATCGTTGTCAGAAGTAAGTTGGCCGCAGTGTTATCACTCATGGTTATGGCAGCACT
GCATAATTCTCTTACTGTCATGCCATCCGTAAGATGCTTTTCTGTGACTGGTGAGTACTCAACCAAGTCA
TTCTGAGAATAGTGTATGCGGCGACCGAGTTGCTCTTGCCCGGCGTCAACACGGGATAATACCGCGCCAC
ATAGCAGAACTTTAAAAGTGCTCATCATTGGAAAACGTTCTTCGGGGCGAAAACTCTCAAGGATCTTACC
GCTGTTGAGATCCAGTTCGATGTAACCCACTCGTGCACCCAACTGATCTTCAGCATCTTTTACTTTCACC
AGCGTTTCTGGGTGAGCAAAAACAGGAAGGCAAAATGCCGCAAAAAAGGGAATAAGGGCGACACGGAAAT
GTTGAATACTCATACTCTTCCTTTTTCAATATTATTGAAGCATTTATCAGGGTTATTGTCTCATGAGCGG
ATACATATTTGAATGTATTTAGAAAAATAAACAAATAGGGGTTCCGCGCACATTTCCCCGAAAAGTGCCA
CCTGACGTCTAAGAAACCATTATTATCATGACATTAACCTATAAAAATAGGCGTATCACGAGGCCCTTTC
GT
Features (pLannotate 1.2.2; 10 found; start..end, strand, type, name):
     56..2568    +  promoter       Ac5 promoter: Drosophila melanogaster actin 5C promoter
   2588..3304    +  CDS            EGFP: EGFP is a basic (constitutively fluorescent) green fluorescent protein published in 1996, derived from Aequorea victoria. It is reported to be a rapidly-maturing weak dimer with moderate acid sensitivity.
   3329..6721    +  CDS            PAN2 (fragment): PAN2_DROME - Experimental evidence at protein level: Swiss-Prot protein existence level 1. Catalytic subunit of the poly(A)-nuclease (PAN) deadenylation complex, one of two cytoplasmic mRNA deadenylases involved in general and miRNA-mediated mRNA turnover. PAN specifically shortens poly(A) tails of RNA and the activity is stimulated by poly(A)-binding protein (PABP). PAN deadenylation is followed by rapid degradation of the shortened mRNA tails by the CCR4-NOT complex. Deadenylated mRNAs are then degraded by two alternative mechanisms, namely exosome-mediated 3'-5' exonucleolytic degradation,
   6737..6778    +  CDS            V5 tag: epitope tag from simian virus 5
   6878..7012    -  polyA_signal   SV40 poly(A) signal: SV40 polyadenylation signal
   7035..7119    -  CDS            large T antigen (fragment): large T antigen from SV40 (simian virus 40)
   7120..7590    +  CDS            TcR (fragment): tetracycline efflux protein; tet; confers resistance to tetracycline
   7634..8222    -  rep_origin     ori: high-copy-number ColE1/pMB1/pBR322/pUC origin of replication
   8393..9253    -  CDS            AmpR: β-lactamase; bla; confers resistance to ampicillin, carbenicillin, and related antibiotics
   9254..9358    -  promoter       AmpR promoter: bla
