[The description below was written by a language model from this plasmid's Addgene catalogue record and pLannotate feature annotations shown in this document.]
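Description:
pAc5.1B-EGFP-DmPAN2-del358-467-dsRNAres_Y is a 9,452-nt insect expression plasmid for producing a GFP-tagged deletion mutant of Drosophila melanogaster PAN2 in fly cells. The catalogue lists the backbone as unknown, although the name and the annotated parts point to a pAc5.1-type vector. It is maintained in E. coli through a ColE1/pUC-family origin and selected with ampicillin via a β-lactamase gene under its own bla promoter. The record calls it low copy even though the origin is annotated as a high-copy type. Short fragments annotated as a tetracycline-resistance gene and SV40 large T antigen appear to be non-functional backbone remnants. No marker for selection in insect cells is annotated.

The expression cassette is driven by the constitutive Drosophila actin 5C (Ac5) promoter. It begins with EGFP, followed on the same strand by the PAN2 coding sequence, which gives an N-terminal EGFP fusion. A V5 epitope tag lies just downstream of PAN2, but the record does not say whether it is read in frame or preceded by a stop codon. An SV40 polyadenylation signal follows. PAN2 is the catalytic subunit of the PAN2–PAN3 poly(A) nuclease, a cytoplasmic deadenylase involved in general and miRNA-mediated mRNA turnover. This version lacks residues 358–467. The "dsRNAres" label indicates that the coding sequence was made resistant to a dsRNA targeting the endogenous transcript, though the specific changes are not described.

This design suits complementation experiments in cultured Drosophila cells: endogenous PAN2 is depleted by RNAi and the mutant is expressed in its place to test how the deleted region contributes to PAN2 function, with EGFP available for detection, localisation or pulldown. The associated study examined how a PAN3 dimer recruits PAN2 for mRNA deadenylation and decay.
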