Addgene plasmid #148035: pAc5.1B-EGFP-DmPAN2-del358-467-dsRNAres_Y
Purpose: Insect Expression of DmPAN2-del358-467-dsRNAres
Depositing lab: Elisa Izaurralde. Depositing organization: Max Planck Institute for Developmental Biology. Publication: An asymmetric PAN3 dimer recruits a single PAN2 exonuclease to mediate mRNA deadenylation and decay. Jonas S, Christie M, Peter D, Bhandari D, Loh B, Huntzinger E, Weichenrieder O, Izaurralde E. Nat Struct Mol Biol. 2014 Jul;21(7):599-608. doi: 10.1038/nsmb.2837. Epub 2014 Jun 1. PubMed 24880343.
Backbone
  Vector backbone: Unknown
  Vector type: Insect Expression
Growth in bacteria
  Bacterial resistance: Ampicillin, 100 μg/mL
  Growth temperature: 37°C
  Growth strain: DH5alpha
  Copy number: Low Copy
Gene/Insert
  Gene/Insert name: DmPAN2-del358-467-dsRNAres
  Species: D. melanogaster (fly)
  Entrez Gene: PAN2 (a.k.a. Dmel_CG8232, A1Z7K9, CG8232, Dmel\CG8232, Pan2, pan2)
  Cloning method: Unknown
Terms and licenses: Academic/Nonprofit Terms; Industry Terms: Not Available to Industry
Depositor comments: ORF extracted from NCBI: LP04771 Plasmids from this collection were made available to the research community and donated after the lab closed. Please note that the sequence provided by the depositing laboratory may be theoretical/predicted or based on Sanger sequencing results. There may be discrepancies between sequencing results obtained by Addgene and the depositor sequence. If an Addgene verified sequence is not available, please contact before placing your order to request that our lab fully sequence the plasmid.
How to cite: pAc5.1B-EGFP-DmPAN2-del358-467-dsRNAres_Y was a gift from Elisa Izaurralde (Addgene plasmid # 148035 ; http://n2t.net/addgene:148035 ; RRID:Addgene_148035)
